>Addgene plasmid #197857 | pJMC-7T-Empty | addgene full sequence | sequence record 390488 | Addgene NGS Result
GTCAGTGAGCGAGGAAGCGGAAGAGCGCCCACCTGCTTTTCTGCGGCGCGCCGGAGAGATCGCGCACGCC
CGCTGAGCTCAGTGTTTTGCAGGTGTGATGAAAAGCCTTAGGGTCAGGTGGCACTTTTCGGGGAAATGTG
CGATGAACCCCTATTTGTTTATTTTTCTAAATACATTCAAATATGTATCCGCTAATGAGACAATAACCCT
GATAAATGCTTCAATTATATTGAAAAAGGAAGAGTATGAGTATCCAACATTTCCGTGTCGCCCTTATTCC
CTTTTTTGCGGCCTTCTGCCTTCCTGTTTTTGCTCACCCAGAAACGCTGGTGAAAGTAAAAGATGCTGAA
GATCAGTTGGGTGCCCGAGTGGGTTACATTGAACTGGATCTCAACAGCGGCAAAATCTTAGAGAGTTTTC
GCCCCGAAGAACGCTTCCCAATGATGAGCACTTTCAAAGTTCTGCTATGTGGCGCGGTGTTATCCCGTAT
TGATGCTGGGCAAGAGCAACTCGGTCGCCGCATACACTATTCTCAGAATGACTTGGTTGAGTATTCACCA
GTCACAGAAAAGCATCTTACGGATGGCATGACAGTAAGAGAATTATGTAGTGCTGCCATAACCATGAGTG
ATAACACTGCGGCCAACTTACTTCTGACAACGATTGGAGGACCGAAGGAGCTAACCGCTTTTTTGCACAA
CATGGGGGATCATGTAACTCGCCTTGATCGTTGGGAACCGGAGCTGAATGAAGCCATACCAAACGACGAG
CGTGACACCACGATGCCTGTAGCAATGGCAACAACTCTCCGCAAACTATTAACTGGCGAACTACTTACTC
TTGCTTCACGCCAGCAACTCATTGACTGGATGGAGGCGGACAAAGTTGCAGGACCACTTCTGCGCTCGGC
ACTTCCGGCTGGCTGGTTTATTGCTGATAAATCTGGAGCCGGTGAGCGTGGCTCTCGCGGTATCATTGCA
GCACTGGGGCCAGATGGTAAGCCCTCCCGTATCGTAGTTATCTACACGACGGGGAGTCAGGCAACTATGG
ATGAACGAAATAGACAGATCGCTGAGATAGGTGCCTCACTGATTAAGCATTGGTAACTGTCAGACGAAGG
GAAATAAATAGTAGCCCGCCTGATGTGCGGGCTTTTTTTTGGTGGTGGTTACCAGTGTCGCTTAGCTACC
GTAGGTCCTCTTAGGCGGTCCGATTAGCGACATAGTCATCAATGCCTTGACGGCAAAATCCCTTAACGTG
AGTTTTCGTTCCACTGAGCGTCAGACCCCGTAGAAAAGATCAAAGGATCTTCTTGAGATCCTTTTTTTCT
GCGCGTAATCTGCTGCTTGCAAACAAAAAAACCACCGCTACCAGCGGTGGTTTGTTTGCCGGATCAAGAG
CTACTAACTCTTTTTCCGAAGGTAACTGGCTTCAGCAGAGCGCAGATACCAAATACTGTTATTCTAGTGT
AGCCGTAGTTAGGCCACCACTTCAAGAACTCTGTAGCACCGCCTACATACCTCGCTCTGCTAATCCTGTT
ACCAGTGGCTGCTGCCAGTGGCGATAAGTCGTGTCTTACCGGGTTGGACTCAAGACGATAGTTACCGGAT
AAGGCGCAGCGGTCGGGCTGAACGGGGGGTTCGTGCTCACAGCCCAGCTTGGAGCGAACGACCTACACCG
AACTGAGATACCTACAGCGTGAGCTATGAGAAAGCGCCACGCTTCCCGAAGGGAGAAAGGCGGACAGGTA
TCCGGTAAGCGGCAGGGTCGGAACAGGAGAGCGCACGAGGGAGCTTCCAGGGGGAAACGCCTGGTATCTT
TATAGTCCTGTCGGGTTTCGCCACCTCTGACTTGAGCGTCGATTTTTGTGATGCTCGTCAGGGGGGCGGA
GCCTATGGAAAAACGCCAGCAACGCGGCCTTTTTACGGTTCCTGGCCTTTTGCTGGCCTTTTGCTCACAT
GTTCTTTCCTGCGTTATCCCCTGATTCTGTGGATAACCGTATTACCGCCTTTGAGTGAGCTGATACCGCT
CGCCGCAGCCGAACGACCGAGCGCAGCGA
Features (pLannotate 1.2.2; 4 found; start..end, strand, type, name):
      1..23      +  rep_origin     RSF ori (fragment): Plasmids containing the RSF 1030 origin of replication can be propagated in E. coli cells that contain additional plasmids with compatible origins.
    145..245     +  promoter       AmpR promoter: bla
    246..1106    +  CDS            AmpR: β-lactamase; bla; confers resistance to ampicillin, carbenicillin, and related antibiotics
   1313..1901    +  rep_origin     ori: high-copy-number ColE1/pMB1/pBR322/pUC origin of replication
