[The description below was written by a language model from this plasmid's Addgene catalogue record and pLannotate feature annotations shown in this document.]
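Description:
pJMC-7T-Empty is a small (about 2.1 kb) empty backbone plasmid that serves as the unfilled "Level 1 module 7T" in an extensible vector toolkit and parts library built for advanced engineering of plant genomes. In hierarchical assembly systems of this kind, a Level 1 module normally holds one unit, such as a transcriptional cassette, destined for a defined position in a larger multi-module construct. An empty version is generally used either as the recipient for building a new module or as a placeholder for a position that is not needed. The record does not state which of these roles applies, nor what the "7T" designation means beyond identifying the module slot. The backbone is listed as self-made, the vector type is unspecified, and no insert is recorded.

The annotated features consist almost entirely of bacterial maintenance elements. A high-copy ColE1/pMB1/pUC-type origin of replication supports propagation in E. coli, consistent with the high-copy designation in the catalogue. The bla gene, encoding β-lactamase and driven by its native AmpR promoter, provides ampicillin selection. A very short fragment matching the RSF origin is also annotated at the start of the sequence, but at 23 nt it is probably a residual or coincidental match rather than a functional second origin. No plant promoters, terminators, reporters, T-DNA borders or plant selection markers are annotated. The cloning or assembly sites that would receive parts, and their flanking overhangs, are not captured by the feature table either. They presumably lie in the short unannotated stretches between the resistance cassette and the origin, but the record does not describe them.
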