Addgene plasmid #197857: pJMC-7T-Empty
Purpose: (Empty Backbone) Level 1 module 7T empty
Depositing lab: Daniel Voytas. Depositing organization: University of Minnesota. Publication: An extensible vector toolkit and parts library for advanced engineering of plant genomes. Chamness JC, Kumar J, Cruz AJ, Rhuby E, Holum MJ, Cody JP, Tibebu R, Gamo ME, Starker CG, Zhang F, Voytas DF. Plant Genome. 2023 Mar 9:e20312. doi: 10.1002/tpg2.20312. PubMed 36896468.
Backbone
  Vector backbone: Unspecified
  Backbone manufacturer: Self-made
  Vector type: Unspecified
Growth in bacteria
  Bacterial resistance: Ampicillin, 100 μg/mL
  Growth temperature: 37°C
  Growth strain: DH5alpha
  Copy number: High Copy
Gene/Insert
  Gene/Insert name: None
Terms and licenses: Academic/Nonprofit Terms; Industry Terms: Not Available to Industry
Depositor comments: Please visit https://www.biorxiv.org/content/10.1101/2022.10.15.511792v1 for bioRxiv preprint.
How to cite: pJMC-7T-Empty was a gift from Daniel Voytas (Addgene plasmid # 197857 ; http://n2t.net/addgene:197857 ; RRID:Addgene_197857)
